>Addgene plasmid #73589 | hFLN29-Mid/pCMV-14-FLAG (L175-D390) | depositor full sequence | sequence record 140079 | hFLN29-Mid/pCMV-14-FLAG (L175-D390) sequence 6919 bps
CCATTCGCCATTCAGGCTGCGCAACTGTTGGGAAGGGCGATCGGTGCGGGCCTCTTCGCTATTACGCCAG
CTGGCGAAAGGGGGATGTGCTGCAAGGCGATTAAGTTGGGTAACGCCAGGGTTTTCCCAGTCACGACGTT
GTAAAACGACGGCCAGTGCCAAGCTGATCTATACATTGAATCAATATTGGCAATTAGCCATATTAGTCAT
TGGTTATATAGCATAAATCAATATTGGCTATTGGCCATTGCATACGTTGTATCTATATCATAATATGTAC
ATTTATATTGGCTCATGTCCAATATGACCGCCATGTTGACATTGATTATTGACTAGTTATTAATAGTAAT
CAATTACGGGGTCATTAGTTCATAGCCCATATATGGAGTTCCGCGTTACATAACTTACGGTAAATGGCCC
GCCTGGCTGACCGCCCAACGACCCCCGCCCATTGACGTCAATAATGACGTATGTTCCCATAGTAACGCCA
ATAGGGACTTTCCATTGACGTCAATGGGTGGAGTATTTACGGTAAACTGCCCACTTGGCAGTACATCAAG
TGTATCATATGCCAAGTCCGCCCCCTATTGACGTCAATGACGGTAAATGGCCCGCCTGGCATTATGCCCA
GTACATGACCTTACGGGACTTTCCTACTTGGCAGTACATCTACGTATTAGTCATCGCTATTACCATGGTG
ATGCGGTTTTGGCAGTACACCAATGGGCGTGGATAGCGGTTTGACTCACGGGGATTTCCAAGTCTCCACC
CCATTGACGTCAATGGGAGTTTGTTTTGGCACCAAAATCAACGGGACTTTCCAAAATGTCGTAATAACCC
CGCCCCGTTGACGCAAATGGGCGGTAGGCGTGTACGGTGGGAGGTCTATATAAGCAGAGCTCGTTTAGTG
AACCGTCAGAATTAAGCTTGCGGCCGCATGCTGGACCCACCCATGAGGCTGCCGCGAAGGCCCCTGAGAG
CCTTTGAATCAGATGTTTTCCACAATAGAACTACCAACCAAAGGAACATTACAGCCCAGGTTTCAATTCA
GAATAATCTGTTTGAAGAACAAGAGAGGCAGGAAAGGAATAGAGGCCAACAGCCCCCCAAAGAGGGTGGT
GAAGAGAGTGCAAACTTGGACTTCATGTTGGCCCTAAGTCTGCAAAATGAAGGCCAAGCCTCCAGTGTGG
CAGAGCAGGACTTCTGGAGGGCCGTATGTGAGGCCGACCAGTCTCATGGCGGTCCCAGGTCTCTCAGTGA
CATAAAGGGTGCAGCTGACGAGATCATGTTGCCTTGTGAATTTTGTGAGGAGCTCTACCCAGAGGAACTG
CTGATTGACCATCAGACAAGCTGTAACCCTTCACGTGCCTTACCTTCACTCAATACTGGCAGCTCTTCCC
CCAGAGGGGTGGAGGAACCTGATGTCATCTTCCAGAACTTCTTGCAACAGGCTGCAAGTAACCAGTTAGA
CTCTTTGATGGGCCTGAGCAATTCACACCCTGTGGAGGAGAGCATCATTATCCCATGTGAATTCTGTGGG
GTACAGCTGGAAGAGGAGGTGCTGTTCCATCACCAGGACCAGTGTGACGGATCCCGGGCTGACTACAAAG
ACCATGACGGTGATTATAAAGATCATGACATCGACTACAAGGATGACGATGACAAGTAGGTGATCCCGGG
TGGCATCCCTGTGACCCCTCCCCAGTGCCTCTCCTGGCCCTGGAAGTTGCCACTCCAGTGCCCACCAGCC
TTGTCCTAATAAAATTAAGTTGCATCATTTTGTCTGACTAGGTGTCCTTCTATAATATTATGGGGTGGAG
GGGGGTGGTATGGAGCAAGGGGCAAGTTGGGAAGACAACCTGTAGGGCCTGCGGGGTCTATTGGGAACCA
AGCTGGAGTGCAGTGGCACAATCTTGGCTCACTGCAATCTCCGCCTCCTGGGTTCAAGCGATTCTCCTGC
CTCAGCCTCCCGAGTTGTTGGGATTCCAGGCATGCATGACCAGGCTCAGCTAATTTTTGTTTTTTTGGTA
GAGACGGGGTTTCACCATATTGGCCAGGCTGGTCTCCAACTCCTAATCTCAGGTGATCTACCCACCTTGG
CCTCCCAAATTGCTGGGATTACAGGCGTGAACCACTGCTCCCTTCCCTGTCCTTCTGATTTTAAAATAAC
TATACCAGCAGGAGGACGTCCAGACACAGCATAGGCTACCTGGCCATGCCCAACCGGTGGGACATTTGAG
TTGCTTGCTTGGCACTGTCCTCTCATGCGTTGGGTCCACTCAGTAGATGCCTGTTGAATTGGGTACGCGG
CCAGCTTGGCTGTGGAATGTGTGTCAGTTAGGGTGTGGAAAGTCCCCAGGCTCCCCAGCAGGCAGAAGTA
TGCAAAGCATGCATCTCAATTAGTCAGCAACCAGGTGTGGAAAGTCCCCAGGCTCCCCAGCAGGCAGAAG
TATGCAAAGCATGCATCTCAATTAGTCAGCAACCATAGTCCCGCCCCTAACTCCGCCCATCCCGCCCCTA
ACTCCGCCCAGTTCCGCCCATTCTCCGCCCCATGGCTGACTAATTTTTTTTATTTATGCAGAGGCCGAGG
CCGCCTCGGCCTCTGAGCTATTCCAGAAGTAGTGAGGAGGCTTTTTTGGAGGAATTGATCAGCTTGGGAT
CTGATCAAGAGACAGGATGAGGATCGTTTCGCATGATTGAACAAGATGGATTGCACGCAGGTTCTCCGGC
CGCTTGGGTGGAGAGGCTATTCGGCTATGACTGGGCACAACAGACAATCGGCTGCTCTGATGCCGCCGTG
TTCCGGCTGTCAGCGCAGGGGCGCCCGGTTCTTTTTGTCAAGACCGACCTGTCCGGTGCCCTGAATGAAC
TGCAGGACGAGGCAGCGCGGCTATCGTGGCTGGCCACGACGGGCGTTCCTTGCGCAGCTGTGCTCGACGT
TGTCACTGAAGCGGGAAGGGACTGGCTGCTATTGGGCGAAGTGCCGGGGCAGGATCTCCTGTCATCTCAC
CTTGCTCCTGCCGAGAAAGTATCCATCATGGCTGATGCAATGCGGCGGCTGCATACGCTTGATCCGGCTA
CCTGCCCATTCGACCACCAAGCGAAACATCGCATCGAGCGAGCACGTACTCGGATGGAAGCCGGTCTTGT
CGATCAGGATGATCTGGACGAAGAGCATCAGGGGCTCGCGCCAGCCGAACTGTTCGCCAGGCTCAAGGCG
CGCATGCCCGACGGCGAGGATCTCGTCGTGACCCATGGCGATGCCTGCTTGCCGAATATCATGGTGGAAA
ATGGCCGCTTTTCTGGATTCATCGACTGTGGCCGGCTGGGTGTGGCGGACCGCTATCAGGACATAGCGTT
GGCTACCCGTGATATTGCTGAAGAGCTTGGCGGCGAATGGGCTGACCGCTTCCTCGTGCTTTACGGTATC
GCCGCTCCCGATTCGCAGCGCATCGCCTTCTATCGCCTTCTTGACGAGTTCTTCTGAGCGGGACTCTGGG
GTTCGAAATGACCGACCAAGCGACGCCCAACCTGCCATCACGAGATTTCGATTCCACCGCCGCCTTCTAT
GAAAGGTTGGGCTTCGGAATCGTTTTCCGGGACGCCGGCTGGATGATCCTCCAGCGCGGGGATCTCATGC
TGGAGTTCTTCGCCCACCCCGGGCTCGATCCCCTCGCGAGTTGGTTCAGCTGCTGCCTGAGGCTGGACGA
CCTCGCGGAGTTCTACCGGCAGTGCAAATCCGTCGGCATCCAGGAAACCAGCAGCGGCTATCCGCGCATC
CATGCCCCCGAACTGCAGGAGTGGGGAGGCACGATGGCCGCTTTGGTCGACCCGGACGGGACGCTCCTGC
GCCTGATACAGAACGAATTGCTTGCAGGCATCTCATGAGTGTGTCTTCCCGTTTTCCGCCTGAGGTCACT
GCGTGGATGGAGCGCTGGCGCCTGCTGCGCGACGGCGAGCTGCTCACCACCCACTCGCCAAGCTGGAACC
GTAAAAAGGCCGCGTTGCTGGCGTTTTTCCATAGGCTCCGCCGATCATAATCAGCCATACCACATTTGTA
GAGGTTTTACTTGCTTTAAAAAACCTCCCACACCTCCCCCTGAACCTGAAACATAAAATGAATGCAATTG
TTGTTGTTAACTTGTTTATTGCAGCTTATAATGGTTACAAATAAAGCAATAGCATCACAAATTTCACAAA
TAAAGCATTTTTTTCACTGCATTCTAGTTGTGGTTTGTCCAAACTCATCAATGTATCTTATCATGTCTGG
ATCAATTCCCTATAGTGAGTCGTATTAAATTCGTAATCATGTCATAGCTGTTTCCTGTGTGAAATTGTTA
TCCGCTCACAATTCCACACAACATACGAGCCGGAAGCATAAAGTGTAAAGCCTGGGGTGCCTAATGAGTG
AGCTAACTCACATTAATTGCGTTGCGCTCACTGCCCGCTTTCCAGTCGGGAAACCTGTCGTGCCAGCTGC
ATTAATGAATCGGCCAACGCGCGGGGAGAGGCGGTTTGCGTATTGGGCGCTCTTCCGCTTCCTCGCTCAC
TGACTCGCTGCGCTCGGTCGTTCGGCTGCGGCGAGCGGTATCAGCTCACTCAAAGGCGGTAATACGGTTA
TCCACAGAATCAGGGGATAACGCAGGAAAGAACATGTGAGCAAAAGGCCAGCAAAAGGCCAGGAACCGTA
AAAAGGCCGCGTTGCTGGCGTTTTTCCATAGGCTCCGCCCCCCTGACGAGCATCACAAAAATCGACGCTC
AAGTCAGAGGTGGCGAAACCCGACAGGACTATAAAGATACCAGGCGTTTCCCCCTGGAAGCTCCCTCGTG
CGCTCTCCTGTTCCGACCCTGCCGCTTACCGGATACCTGTCCGCCTTTCTCCCTTCGGGAAGCGTGGCGC
TTTCTCATAGCTCACGCTGTAGGTATCTCAGTTCGGTGTAGGTCGTTCGCTCCAAGCTGGGCTGTGTGCA
CGAACCCCCCGTTCAGCCCGACCGCTGCGCCTTATCCGGTAACTATCGTCTTGAGTCCAACCCGGTAAGA
CACGACTTATCGCCACTGGCAGCAGCCACTGGTAACAGGATTAGCAGAGCGAGGTATGTAGGCGGTGCTA
CAGAGTTCTTGAAGTGGTGGCCTAACTACGGCTACACTAGAAGAACAGTATTTGGTATCTGCGCTCTGCT
GAAGCCAGTTACCTTCGGAAAAAGAGTTGGTAGCTCTTGATCCGGCAAACAAACCACCGCTGGTAGCGGT
GGTTTTTTTGTTTGCAAGCAGCAGATTACGCGCAGAAAAAAAGGATCTCAAGAAGATCCTTTGATCTTTT
CTACGGGGTCTGACGCTCAGTGGAACGAAAACTCACGTTAAGGGATTTTGGTCATGAGATTATCAAAAAG
GATCTTCACCTAGATCCTTTTAAATTAAAAATGAAGTTTTAAATCAATCTAAAGTATATATGAGTAAACT
TGGTCTGACAGTTACCAATGCTTAATCAGTGAGGCACCTATCTCAGCGATCTGTCTATTTCGTTCATCCA
TAGTTGCCTGACTCCCCGTCGTGTAGATAACTACGATACGGGAGGGCTTACCATCTGGCCCCAGTGCTGC
AATGATACCGCGAGACCCACGCTCACCGGCTCCAGATTTATCAGCAATAAACCAGCCAGCCGGAAGGGCC
GAGCGCAGAAGTGGTCCTGCAACTTTATCCGCCTCCATCCAGTCTATTAATTGTTGCCGGGAAGCTAGAG
TAAGTAGTTCGCCAGTTAATAGTTTGCGCAACGTTGTTGCCATTGCTACAGGCATCGTGGTGTCACGCTC
GTCGTTTGGTATGGCTTCATTCAGCTCCGGTTCCCAACGATCAAGGCGAGTTACATGATCCCCCATGTTG
TGCAAAAAAGCGGTTAGCTCCTTCGGTCCTCCGATCGTTGTCAGAAGTAAGTTGGCCGCAGTGTTATCAC
TCATGGTTATGGCAGCACTGCATAATTCTCTTACTGTCATGCCATCCGTAAGATGCTTTTCTGTGACTGG
TGAGTACTCAACCAAGTCATTCTGAGAATAGTGTATGCGGCGACCGAGTTGCTCTTGCCCGGCGTCAATA
CGGGATAATACCGCGCCACATAGCAGAACTTTAAAAGTGCTCATCATTGGAAAACGTTCTTCGGGGCGAA
AACTCTCAAGGATCTTACCGCTGTTGAGATCCAGTTCGATGTAACCCACTCGTGCACCCAACTGATCTTC
AGCATCTTTTACTTTCACCAGCGTTTCTGGGTGAGCAAAAACAGGAAGGCAAAATGCCGCAAAAAAGGGA
ATAAGGGCGACACGGAAATGTTGAATACTCATACTCTTCCTTTTTCAATATTATTGAAGCATTTATCAGG
GTTATTGTCTCATGAGCGGATACATATTTGAATGTATTTAGAAAAATAAACAAATAGGGGTTCCGCGCAC
ATTTCCCCGAAAAGTGCCACCTG
[124 nt withheld, positions 6464-6587]
C
[91 nt withheld, positions 6589-6679]
A
[49 nt withheld, positions 6681-6729]
CCTTTGACGTTGGAGTCCACGTTCTTT
[37 nt withheld, positions 6757-6793]
ACCCTATCTCGGTCTATTCTTTTGATTTATAAGGGATTTTGCCGATTTCGGCCTATTGGTTAAAAAATGA
GCTGATTTAACAAAAATTTAACGCGAATTTTAACAAAATATTAACGCTTACAATTT
Features (pLannotate 1.2.2; 22 found; start..end, strand, type, name):
      4..158     -  CDS            lacZα (fragment): LacZα fragment of β-galactosidase; lacZ fragment
    318..697     +  enhancer       CMV enhancer: human cytomegalovirus immediate early enhancer
    699..898     +  promoter       CMV promoter: human cytomegalovirus (CMV) immediate early promoter
    941..1615    +  CDS            TRAFD1 (fragment): TRAD1_HUMAN - Also known as FLN29. Experimental evidence at protein level: Swiss-Prot protein existence level 1. Negative feedback regulator that controls excessive innate immune responses. Regulates both Toll-like receptor 4 (TLR4) and DDX58/RIG1-like helicases (RLH) pathways. May inhibit the LTR pathway by direct interaction with TRAF6 and attenuation of NF-kappa-B activation. May negatively regulate the RLH pathway downstream from MAVS and upstream of NF-kappa-B and IRF3 (By similarity). From Homo sapiens (Human).
   1601..1666    +  CDS            3xFLAG: three tandem FLAG® epitope tags, followed by an enterokinase cleavage site
   1678..2300    +  polyA_signal   hGH poly(A) signal: human growth hormone polyadenylation signal
   2342..2639    +  promoter       SV40 promoter: SV40 enhancer and early promoter
   2693..3484    +  CDS            neo: KKA2_KLEPN - Also known as kan, nptII. Experimental evidence at protein level: Swiss-Prot protein existence level 1. Resistance to kanamycin, neomycin, paromomycin, ribostamycin, butirosin and gentamicin B. From Klebsiella pneumoniae.
   3508..3885    +  CDS            ble: BLE_KLEPN - Experimental evidence at protein level: Swiss-Prot protein existence level 1. Binding protein with a strong affinity to the bleomycin family of antibiotics. Binds to CL990; an antimitotic-antibiotic compound. From Klebsiella pneumoniae.
   3927..3986    +  CDS            str (fragment): STR_KLEPN - Protein inferred from homology: Swiss-Prot protein existence level 3. The aminoglycoside phosphotransferases achieve inactivation of their antibiotic substrates by phosphorylation. From Klebsiella pneumoniae.
   4009..4032    -  rep_origin     CloDF13 ori (fragment): Plasmids containing the CloDF13 (CDF) origin of replication can be propagated in E. coli cells that contain additional plasmids with compatible origins.
   4033..4116    +  CDS            large T antigen (fragment): large T antigen from SV40 (simian virus 40)
   4139..4273    +  polyA_signal   SV40 poly(A) signal: SV40 polyadenylation signal
   4279..4297    -  promoter       T7 promoter: promoter for bacteriophage T7 RNA polymerase
   4335..4351    -  protein_bind   lac operator: The lac repressor binds to the lac operator to inhibit transcription in E. coli. This inhibition can be relieved by adding lactose or isopropyl-β-D-thiogalactopyranoside (IPTG). lac repressor encoded by lacI
   4359..4389    -  promoter       lac promoter: promoter for the E. coli lac operon
   4404..4425    -  protein_bind   CAP binding site: CAP binding activates transcription in the presence of cAMP. E. coli catabolite activator protein
   4438..4530    -  CDS            lacI (fragment): lac repressor; lacI; The lac repressor binds to the lac operator to inhibit transcription in E. coli. This inhibition can be relieved by adding lactose or isopropyl-β-D-thiogalactopyranoside (IPTG).
   4713..5301    -  rep_origin     ori: high-copy-number ColE1/pMB1/pBR322/pUC origin of replication
   5472..6332    -  CDS            AmpR: β-lactamase; bla; confers resistance to ampicillin, carbenicillin, and related antibiotics
   6333..6437    -  promoter       AmpR promoter: bla
   6464..6892    +  rep_origin     f1 ori (sequence partly withheld): f1 bacteriophage origin of replication; arrow indicates direction of (+) strand synthesis
