[The description below was written by a language model from this plasmid's Addgene catalogue record and pLannotate feature annotations shown in this document.]
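Description:
hFLN29-Mid/pCMV-14-FLAG (L175-D390) is a mammalian expression plasmid of about 6.9 kb, built on the commercial pCMV-14-3xFlag backbone. It expresses an internal fragment of human TRAFD1 (also called FLN29). It is propagated in E. coli as a high-copy plasmid through a ColE1/pUC-type origin and selected with ampicillin via the β-lactamase gene. An f1 origin is also present, which in principle allows single-stranded DNA production. Remnants of lacZα, the lac promoter/operator, lacI and a T7 promoter are carried over from the vector's cloning ancestry and play no part in mammalian expression.

The payload is a 648 bp insert encoding the middle portion of TRAFD1, residues L175 to D390, cloned between NotI and BamHI sites. The human cytomegalovirus immediate early enhancer and promoter drive its transcription. The fragment is fused at its C terminus to a 3xFLAG epitope, and the transcript ends at a human growth hormone polyadenylation signal. A second cassette places an SV40 enhancer/early promoter upstream of the neomycin phosphotransferase gene, with an SV40 polyadenylation signal downstream. This cassette should permit G418 selection of stably transfected cells. The annotated ble sequence and the str fragment that follow neo look like flanking sequence carried along with it rather than intended markers.

TRAFD1 is annotated as a negative feedback regulator of innate immune signalling through the TLR4 and RIG-I-like helicase pathways. The associated study examined its interaction with Plekhm1 in osteoclast acidification and resorption. A tagged truncation like this one suits domain mapping, where anti-FLAG detection or immunoprecipitation shows which region of TRAFD1 mediates partner binding or localisation.
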