Addgene plasmid #73589: hFLN29-Mid/pCMV-14-FLAG (L175-D390)
Purpose: Express middle part (L175-D390) of human TRAFD1 in mammalian cells
Depositing lab: Paul Odgren. Depositing organization: University of Massachusetts, Worcester. Publication: TRAFD1 (FLN29) Interacts with Plekhm1 and Regulates Osteoclast Acidification and Resorption. Witwicka H, Jia H, Kutikov A, Reyes-Gutierrez P, Li X, Odgren PR. PLoS One. 2015 May 19;10(5):e0127537. doi: 10.1371/journal.pone.0127537. eCollection 2015. PubMed 25992615.
Backbone
  Vector backbone: pCMV-14-3xFlag
  Backbone manufacturer: Sigma Aldrich
  Backbone size w/o insert (bp): 6270
  Total vector size (bp): 6918
  Vector type: Mammalian Expression
Growth in bacteria
  Bacterial resistance: Ampicillin, 100 μg/mL
  Growth temperature: 37°C
  Growth strain: DH5alpha
  Copy number: High Copy
Gene/Insert
  Gene/Insert name: TRAFD1
  Species: H. sapiens (human)
  Insert size (bp): 648
  Entrez Gene: TRAFD1 (a.k.a. FLN29)
  Tag / fusion protein: 3xFlag (C terminal on insert)
  Cloning method: Restriction Enzyme; 5′ cloning site Not1 (unknown if destroyed); 3′ cloning site BamH1 (unknown if destroyed)
  Sequencing primers: 5′ CMV fwd primer
Terms and licenses: Academic/Nonprofit Terms; Industry Terms: Not Available to Industry
How to cite: hFLN29-Mid/pCMV-14-FLAG (L175-D390) was a gift from Paul Odgren (Addgene plasmid # 73589 ; http://n2t.net/addgene:73589 ; RRID:Addgene_73589)
