>Addgene plasmid #73589 | hFLN29-Mid/pCMV-14-FLAG (L175-D390) | addgene partial sequence | sequence record 140076 | CMV-F 5'-CGCAAATGGGCGGTAGGCGTG-3'
GTGAACCGTCAGAATTAAGCTTGCGGCCGCATGCTGGACCCACCCATGAGGCTGCCGCGAAGGCCCCTGA
GAGCCTTTGAATCAGATGTTTTCCACAATAGAACTACCAACCAAAGGAACATTACAGCCCAGGTTTCAAT
TCAGAATAATCTGTTTGAAGAACAAGAGAGGCAGGAAAGGAATAGAGGCCAACAGCCCCCCAAAGAGGGT
GGTGAAGAGAGTGCAAACTTGGACTTCATGTTGGCCCTAAGTCTGCAAAATGAAGGCCAAGCCTCCAGTG
TGGCAGAGCAGGACTTCTGGAGGGCCGTATGTGAGGCCGACCAGTCTCATGGCGGTCCCAGGTCTCTCAG
TGACATAAAGGGTGCAGCTGACGAGATCATGTTGCCTTGTGAATTTTGTGAGGAGCTCTACCCAGAGGAA
CTGCTGATTGACCATCAGACAAGCTGTAACCCTTCACGTGCCTTACCTTCACTCAATACTGGCAGCTCTT
CCCCCAGAGGGGTGGAGGAACCTGATGTCATCTTCCAGAACTTCTTGCAACAGGCTGCAAGTAACCAGTT
AGACTCTTTGATGGGCCTGAGCAATTCACACCCTGTGGAGGAGAGCATCATTATCCCATGTGAATTCTGT
GGGGTACAGCTGGAAGAGGAGGTGCTGTTCCATCACCAGGACCAGTGTGACGGATCCCGGGCTGACTACA
AAGACCATGACGGTGATTATAAAGATCATGACATCGACTACAAGGATGACGATGACAAGTAGTGATCCCG
GGTGGCATCCCTGTGACCCCTCCCCAGTGCCTCTCCTGGCCCTGGAAGTTGCCACTCCAGTGCCCACCAG
CCTTGTCCTAATAAAATTAAGTTGCATCATTTTGTCTGACTAGGTGTCCTTCTATAATATTATGGGGTGG
AGGGGGGTGGTATGGA
