>Addgene plasmid #73589 | hFLN29-Mid/pCMV-14-FLAG (L175-D390) | addgene partial sequence | sequence record 140077 | pNUT-R 5'-GTGGCAACTTCCAGGGCC-3'
ACCCGGGATCACCTACTTGTCATCGTCATCCTTGTAGTCGATGTCATGATCTTTATAATCACCGTCATGG
TCTTTGTAGTCAGCCCGGGATCCGTCACACTGGTCCTGGTGATGGAACAGCACCTCCTCTTCCAGCTGTA
CCCCACAGAATTCACATGGGATAATGATGCTCTCCTCCACAGGGTGTGAATTGCTCAGGCCCATCAAAGA
GTCTAACTGGTTACTTGCAGCCTGTTGCAAGAAGTTCTGGAAGATGACATCAGGTTCCTCCACCCCTCTG
GGGGAAGAGCTGCCAGTATTGAGTGAAGGTAAGGCACGTGAAGGGTTACAGCTTGTCTGATGGTCAATCA
GCAGTTCCTCTGGGTAGAGCTCCTCACAAAATTCACAAGGCAACATGATCTCGTCAGCTGCACCCTTTAT
GTCACTGAGAGACCTGGGACCGCCATGAGACTGGTCGGCCTCACATACGGCCCTCCAGAAGTCCTGCTCT
GCCACACTGGAGGCTTGGCCTTCATTTTGCAGACTTAGGGCCAACATGAAGTCCAAGTTTGCACTCTCTT
CACCACCCTCTTTGGGGGGCTGTTGGCCTCTATTCCTTTCCTGCCTCTCTTGTTCTTCAAACAGATTATT
CTGAATTGAAACCTGGGCTGTAATGTTCCTTTGGTTGGTAGTTCTATTGTGGAAAACATCTGATTCAAAG
GCTCTCAGGGGCCTTCGCGGCAGCCTCATGGGTGGGTCCAGCATGCGGCCGCAAGCTTAATTCTGACGGT
TCACTAAACGAGCTCTGCTTATATAGACCTCCCACCGTACACGCCTACCGCCCATTTGCGTCAACGGGGC
GGGGTTATTACGACATTTTGGAAAGTCCCGTTGATTTTGGTGCCAAAACAAACTCCCATTGACGTCAATG
G
